Addgene plasmid #204585: pACS77
Purpose: GST-lamin A (389-638)
Depositing lab: Tom Misteli. Depositing organization: National Cancer Institute (NCI). Publication: Identification of epigenetic modulators as determinants of nuclear size and shape. Schibler AC, Jevtic P, Pegoraro G, Levy DL, Misteli T. Elife. 2023 May 23;12:e80653. doi: 10.7554/eLife.80653. PubMed 37219077.
Backbone
  Vector backbone: pGEX4t1
  Backbone size w/o insert (bp): 4954
  Total vector size (bp): 5757
  Vector type: Bacterial Expression
Growth in bacteria
  Bacterial resistance: Ampicillin, 100 μg/mL
  Growth temperature: 37°C
  Growth strain: DH5alpha
  Copy number: High Copy
Gene/Insert
  Gene/Insert name: lamin A (389-638)
  Species: H. sapiens (human)
  Insert size (bp): 803
  GenBank ID: 4000
  Tag / fusion protein: GST-lamin A (389-638) (N terminal on backbone)
  Entrez Gene: LMNA (a.k.a. CDCD1, CDDC, CMD1A, CMT2B1, EMD2, FPL, FPLD, FPLD2, HGPS, IDC, LDP1, LFP, LGMD1B, LMN1, LMNC, LMNL1, MADA, PRO1)
  Cloning method: Restriction Enzyme; 5′ cloning site BamHI (not destroyed); 3′ cloning site EcoRI (not destroyed)
  Sequencing primers: 5′ pGEX5'; 3′ pGEX3'
Terms and licenses: Academic/Nonprofit Terms; Industry Terms: Not Available to Industry
Depositor comments: We found a deletion of P100, G101, and S102 aa's and an insertion of 5 aa's downstream of lamin A
How to cite: pACS77 was a gift from Tom Misteli (Addgene plasmid # 204585 ; http://n2t.net/addgene:204585 ; RRID:Addgene_204585)
