[The description below was written by a language model from this plasmid's Addgene catalogue record and pLannotate feature annotations shown in this document.]
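Description:
pACS77 is a bacterial expression plasmid built on the pGEX4t1 backbone for producing a C-terminal portion of human lamin A (residues 389-638, from the LMNA gene) as a fusion to glutathione S-transferase. It is maintained in E. coli through a ColE1/pMB1-type origin listed as high copy and is selected with ampicillin via the β-lactamase gene (AmpR) under its own promoter. The catalogue gives a total size of 5757 bp, while the sequenced record used for annotation is 5,775 nt.

Expression is driven by the tac promoter, a strong trp/lac hybrid, followed by a lac operator. The plasmid also carries lacI with its own promoter, so the lac repressor keeps transcription off until it is relieved by IPTG. Downstream lies the Schistosoma japonicum GST coding sequence, followed by the lamin A fragment, which was cloned between BamHI and EcoRI sites that both remain intact. This places GST at the N terminus of the fusion. Other annotated elements are backbone remnants rather than payload: a lac promoter/operator with a lacZα fragment, short rop and bom fragments, and a piece of an E. coli gene spanning the sequence origin.

The depositor notes departures from the expected sequence: three residues (P100, G101 and S102) are deleted, and five extra amino acids are inserted downstream of lamin A. Users should take these into account when relying on the exact protein product. The record does not spell out the intended application. A GST fusion of this kind is typically used for inducible production and glutathione-affinity purification of recombinant protein, for example for binding or pull-down assays, and the associated study concerns determinants of nuclear size and shape.
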