Features (pLannotate 1.2.2; 17 found; start..end, strand, type, name):
    181..209     +  promoter       tac promoter: strong E. coli promoter; hybrid between the trp and lac UV5 promoters
    217..233     +  protein_bind   lac operator: The lac repressor binds to the lac operator to inhibit transcription in E. coli. This inhibition can be relieved by adding lactose or isopropyl-β-D-thiogalactopyranoside (IPTG). lac repressor encoded by lacI
    256..909     +  CDS            GST26_SCHJA: Experimental evidence at protein level: Swiss-Prot protein existence level 1. GST isoenzymes appear to play a central role in the parasite detoxification system. Other functions are also suspected including a role in increasing the solubility of haematin in the parasite gut. From Schistosoma japonicum (Blood fluke).
    982..1716    +  CDS            LMNA (fragment): LMNA_HUMAN - Also known as LMN1. Experimental evidence at protein level: Swiss-Prot protein existence level 1. Prelamin-A/C can accelerate smooth muscle cell senescence. It acts to disrupt mitosis and induce DNA damage in vascular smooth muscle cells (VSMCs), leading to mitotic failure, genomic instability, and premature senescence. From Homo sapiens (Human).
   1790..1829    +  CDS            rop (fragment): Rop protein, which maintains plasmids at low copy number; rop
   1931..1971    +  misc_feature   bom (fragment): basis of mobility region from pBR322
   2076..2180    +  promoter       AmpR promoter: bla
   2181..3041    +  CDS            AmpR: β-lactamase; bla; confers resistance to ampicillin, carbenicillin, and related antibiotics
   3212..3800    +  rep_origin     ori: high-copy-number ColE1/pMB1/pBR322/pUC origin of replication
   3986..4037    -  misc_feature   bom (fragment): basis of mobility region from pBR322
   4044..4121    +  promoter       lacI promoter: lacI
   4122..5204    +  CDS            lacI: lac repressor; lacI; The lac repressor binds to the lac operator to inhibit transcription in E. coli. This inhibition can be relieved by adding lactose or isopropyl-β-D-thiogalactopyranoside (IPTG).
   5217..5238    +  protein_bind   CAP binding site: CAP binding activates transcription in the presence of cAMP. E. coli catabolite activator protein
   5253..5283    +  promoter       lac promoter: promoter for the E. coli lac operon
   5291..5307    +  protein_bind   lac operator: The lac repressor binds to the lac operator to inhibit transcription in E. coli. This inhibition can be relieved by adding lactose or isopropyl-β-D-thiogalactopyranoside (IPTG). lac repressor encoded by lacI
   5327..5500    +  CDS            lacZα: LacZα fragment of β-galactosidase; lacZ fragment
   5764..105     -  CDS            yciV (fragment) (across the origin): RNAAM_ECOLI - Also known as trpH From Escherichia coli (strain K12).
>Addgene plasmid #204585 | pACS77 | addgene full sequence | sequence record 419070 | Addgene NGS Result
CTTATCGACTGCACGGTGCACCAATGCTTCTGGCGTCAGGCAGCCATCGGAAGCTGTGGTATGGCTGTGC
AGGTCGTAAATCACTGCATAATTCGTGTCGCTCAAGGCGCACTCCCGTTCTGGATAATGTTTTTTGCGCC
GACATCATAACGGTTCTGGCAAATATTCTGAAATGAGCTGTTGACAATTAATCATCGGCTCGTATAATGT
GTGGAATTGTGAGCGGATAACAATTTCACACAGGAAACAGTATTCATGTCCCCTATACTAGGTTATTGGA
AAATTAAGGGCCTTGTGCAACCCACTCGACTTCTTTTGGAATATCTTGAAGAAAAATATGAAGAGCATTT
GTATGAGCGCGATGAAGGTGATAAATGGCGAAACAAAAAGTTTGAATTGGGTTTGGAGTTTCCCAATCTT
CCTTATTATATTGATGGTGATGTTAAATTAACACAGTCTATGGCCATCATACGTTATATAGCTGACAAGC
ACAACATGTTGGGTGGTTGTCCAAAAGAGCGTGCAGAGATTTCAATGCTTGAAGGAGCGGTTTTGGATAT
TAGATACGGTGTTTCGAGAATTGCATATAGTAAAGACTTTGAAACTCTCAAAGTTGATTTTCTTAGCAAG
CTACCTGAAATGCTGAAAATGTTCGAAGATCGTTTATGTCATAAAACATATTTAAATGGTGATCATGTAA
CCCATCCTGACTTCATGTTGTATGACGCTCTTGATGTTGTTTTATACATGGACCCAATGTGCCTGGATGC
GTTCCCAAAATTAGTTTGTTTTAAAAAACGTATTGAAGCTATCCCACAAATTGATAAGTACTTGAAATCC
AGCAAGTATATAGCATGGCCTTTGCAGGGCTGGCAAGCCACGTTTGGTGGTGGCGACCATCCTCCAAAAT
CGGATCTGGTTCCGCGTGGATCCCTGTCCCCCAGCCCTACCTCGCAGCGCAGCCGTGGCCGTGCTTCCTC
TCACTCATCCCAGACACAGGGTGGGGGCAGCGTCACCAAAAAGCGCAAACTGGAGTCCACTGAGAGCCGC
AGCAGCTTCTCACAGCACGCACGCACTAGCGGGCGCGTGGCCGTGGAGGAGGTGGATGAGGAGGGCAAGT
TTGTCCGGCTGCGCAACAAGTCCAATGAGGACCAGTCCATGGGCAATTGGCAGATCAAGCGCCAGAATGG
AGATGATCCCTTGCTGACTTACCGGTTCCCACCAAAGTTCACCCTGAAGGCTGGGCAGGTGGTGACGATC
TGGGCTGCAGGAGCTGGGGCCACCCACAGCCCCCCTACCGACCTGGTGTGGAAGGCACAGAACACCTGGG
GCTGCGGGAACAGCCTGCGTACGGCTCTCATCAACTCCACTGGGGAAGAAGTGGCCATGCGCAAGCTGGT
GCGCTCAGTGACTGTGGTTGAGGACGACGAGGATGAGGATGGAGATGACCTGCTCCATCACCACCACGGC
TCCCACTGCAGCAGCTCGGGGGACCCCGCTGAGTACAACCTGCGCTCGCGCACCGTGCTGTGCGGGACCT
GCGGGCAGCCTGCCGACAAGGCATCTGCCAGCGGCTCAGGAGCCCAGGTGGGCGGACCCATCTCCTCTGG
CTCTTCTGCCTCCAGTGTCACGGTCACTCGCAGCTACCGCAGTGTGGGGGGCAGTGGGGGTGGCAGCTTC
TAGGACAATCTGGTCACCCGCTCCTACTAACTGGGCAAAAGGGCGAATTCTGCAGATATCCATCACACTG
GCGGCCGCTCGAGCGGCCGCATCGTGACTGACTGACGATCTGCCTCGCGCGTTTCGGTGATGACGGTGAA
AACCTCTGACACATGCAGCTCCCGGAGACGGTCACAGCTTGTCTGTAAGCGGATGCCGGGAGCAGACAAG
CCCGTCAGGGCGCGTCAGCGGGTGTTGGCGGGTGTCGGGGCGCAGCCATGACCCAGTCACGTAGCGATAG
CGGAGTGTATAATTCTTGAAGACGAAAGGGCCTCGTGATACGCCTATTTTTATAGGTTAATGTCATGATA
ATAATGGTTTCTTAGACGTCAGGTGGCACTTTTCGGGGAAATGTGCGCGGAACCCCTATTTGTTTATTTT
TCTAAATACATTCAAATATGTATCCGCTCATGAGACAATAACCCTGATAAATGCTTCAATAATATTGAAA
AAGGAAGAGTATGAGTATTCAACATTTCCGTGTCGCCCTTATTCCCTTTTTTGCGGCATTTTGCCTTCCT
GTTTTTGCTCACCCAGAAACGCTGGTGAAAGTAAAAGATGCTGAAGATCAGTTGGGTGCACGAGTGGGTT
ACATCGAACTGGATCTCAACAGCGGTAAGATCCTTGAGAGTTTTCGCCCCGAAGAACGTTTTCCAATGAT
GAGCACTTTTAAAGTTCTGCTATGTGGCGCGGTATTATCCCGTGTTGACGCCGGGCAAGAGCAACTCGGT
CGCCGCATACACTATTCTCAGAATGACTTGGTTGAGTACTCACCAGTCACAGAAAAGCATCTTACGGATG
GCATGACAGTAAGAGAATTATGCAGTGCTGCCATAACCATGAGTGATAACACTGCGGCCAACTTACTTCT
GACAACGATCGGAGGACCGAAGGAGCTAACCGCTTTTTTGCACAACATGGGGGATCATGTAACTCGCCTT
GATCGTTGGGAACCGGAGCTGAATGAAGCCATACCAAACGACGAGCGTGACACCACGATGCCTGCAGCAA
TGGCAACAACGTTGCGCAAACTATTAACTGGCGAACTACTTACTCTAGCTTCCCGGCAACAATTAATAGA
CTGGATGGAGGCGGATAAAGTTGCAGGACCACTTCTGCGCTCGGCCCTTCCGGCTGGCTGGTTTATTGCT
GATAAATCTGGAGCCGGTGAGCGTGGGTCTCGCGGTATCATTGCAGCACTGGGGCCAGATGGTAAGCCCT
CCCGTATCGTAGTTATCTACACGACGGGGAGTCAGGCAACTATGGATGAACGAAATAGACAGATCGCTGA
GATAGGTGCCTCACTGATTAAGCATTGGTAACTGTCAGACCAAGTTTACTCATATATACTTTAGATTGAT
TTAAAACTTCATTTTTAATTTAAAAGGATCTAGGTGAAGATCCTTTTTGATAATCTCATGACCAAAATCC
CTTAACGTGAGTTTTCGTTCCACTGAGCGTCAGACCCCGTAGAAAAGATCAAAGGATCTTCTTGAGATCC
TTTTTTTCTGCGCGTAATCTGCTGCTTGCAAACAAAAAAACCACCGCTACCAGCGGTGGTTTGTTTGCCG
GATCAAGAGCTACCAACTCTTTTTCCGAAGGTAACTGGCTTCAGCAGAGCGCAGATACCAAATACTGTCC
TTCTAGTGTAGCCGTAGTTAGGCCACCACTTCAAGAACTCTGTAGCACCGCCTACATACCTCGCTCTGCT
AATCCTGTTACCAGTGGCTGCTGCCAGTGGCGATAAGTCGTGTCTTACCGGGTTGGACTCAAGACGATAG
TTACCGGATAAGGCGCAGCGGTCGGGCTGAACGGGGGGTTCGTGCACACAGCCCAGCTTGGAGCGAACGA
CCTACACCGAACTGAGATACCTACAGCGTGAGCTATGAGAAAGCGCCACGCTTCCCGAAGGGAGAAAGGC
GGACAGGTATCCGGTAAGCGGCAGGGTCGGAACAGGAGAGCGCACGAGGGAGCTTCCAGGGGGAAACGCC
TGGTATCTTTATAGTCCTGTCGGGTTTCGCCACCTCTGACTTGAGCGTCGATTTTTGTGATGCTCGTCAG
GGGGGCGGAGCCTATGGAAAAACGCCAGCAACGCGGCCTTTTTACGGTTCCTGGCCTTTTGCTGGCCTTT
TGCTCACATGTTCTTTCCTGCGTTATCCCCTGATTCTGTGGATAACCGTATTACCGCCTTTGAGTGAGCT
GATACCGCTCGCCGCAGCCGAACGACCGAGCGCAGCGAGTCAGTGAGCGAGGAAGCGGAAGAGCGCCTGA
TGCGGTATTTTCTCCTTACGCATCTGTGCGGTATTTCACACCGCATAAATTCCGACACCATCGAATGGCG
CAAAACCTTTCGCGGTATGGCATGATAGCGCCCGGAAGAGAGTCAATTCAGGGTGGTGAATGTGAAACCA
GTAACGTTATACGATGTCGCAGAGTATGCCGGTGTCTCTTATCAGACCGTTTCCCGCGTGGTGAACCAGG
CCAGCCACGTTTCTGCGAAAACGCGGGAAAAAGTGGAAGCGGCGATGGCGGAGCTGAATTACATTCCCAA
CCGCGTGGCACAACAACTGGCGGGCAAACAGTCGTTGCTGATTGGCGTTGCCACCTCCAGTCTGGCCCTG
CACGCGCCGTCGCAAATTGTCGCGGCGATTAAATCTCGCGCCGATCAACTGGGTGCCAGCGTGGTGGTGT
CGATGGTAGAACGAAGCGGCGTCGAAGCCTGTAAAGCGGCGGTGCACAATCTTCTCGCGCAACGCGTCAG
TGGGCTGATCATTAACTATCCGCTGGATGACCAGGATGCCATTGCTGTGGAAGCTGCCTGCACTAATGTT
CCGGCGTTATTTCTTGATGTCTCTGACCAGACACCCATCAACAGTATTATTTTCTCCCATGAAGACGGTA
CGCGACTGGGCGTGGAGCATCTGGTCGCATTGGGTCACCAGCAAATCGCGCTGTTAGCGGGCCCATTAAG
TTCTGTCTCGGCGCGTCTGCGTCTGGCTGGCTGGCATAAATATCTCACTCGCAATCAAATTCAGCCGATA
GCGGAACGGGAAGGCGACTGGAGTGCCATGTCCGGTTTTCAACAAACCATGCAAATGCTGAATGAGGGCA
TCGTTCCCACTGCGATGCTGGTTGCCAACGATCAGATGGCGCTGGGCGCAATGCGCGCCATTACCGAGTC
CGGGCTGCGCGTTGGTGCGGATATCTCGGTAGTGGGATACGACGATACCGAAGACAGCTCATGTTATATC
CCGCCGTTAACCACCATCAAACAGGATTTTCGCCTGCTGGGGCAAACCAGCGTGGACCGCTTGCTGCAAC
TCTCTCAGGGCCAGGCGGTGAAGGGCAATCAGCTGTTGCCCGTCTCACTGGTGAAAAGAAAAACCACCCT
GGCGCCCAATACGCAAACCGCCTCTCCCCGCGCGTTGGCCGATTCATTAATGCAGCTGGCACGACAGGTT
TCCCGACTGGAAAGCGGGCAGTGAGCGCAACGCAATTAATGTAAGTTAGCTCACTCATTAGGCACCCCAG
GCTTTACACTTTATGCTTCCGGCTCGTATGTTGTGTGGAATTGTGAGCGGATAACAATTTCACACAGGAA
ACAGCTATGACCATGATTACGGATTCACTGGCCGTCGTTTTACAACGTCGTGACTGGGAAAACCCTGGCG
TTACCCAACTTAATCGCCTTGCAGCACATCCCCCTTTCGCCAGCTGGCGTAATAGCGAAGAGGCCCGCAC
CGATCGCCCTTCCCAACAGTTGCGCAGCCTGAATGGCGAATGGCGCTTTGCCTGGTTTCCGGCACCAGAA
GCGGTGCCGGAAAGCTGGCTGGAGTGCGATCTTCCTGAGGCCGATACTGTCGTCGTCCCCTCAAACTGGC
AGATGCACGGTTACGATGCGCCCATCTACACCAACGTGACCTATCCCATTACGGTCAATCCGCCGTTTGT
TCCCACGGAGAATCCGACGGGTTGTTACTCGCTCACATTTAATGTTGATGAAAGCTGGCTACAGGAAGGC
CAGACGCGAATTATTTTTGATGGCGTTGGAATTAG
