>Addgene plasmid #204585 | pACS77 | depositor partial sequence | sequence record 409012 | human lamin A (389-638)
CTGTCCCCCAGCCCTACCTCGCAGCGCAGCCGTGGCCGTGCTTCCTCTCACTCATCCCAGACACAGGGTG
GGGGCAGCGTCACCAAAAAGCGCAAACTGGAGTCCACTGAGAGCCGCAGCAGCTTCTCACAGCACGCACG
CACTAGCGGGCGCGTGGCCGTGGAGGAGGTGGATGAGGAGGGCAAGTTTGTCCGGCTGCGCAACAAGTCC
AATGAGGACCAGTCCATGGGCAATTGGCAGATCAAGCGCCAGAATGGAGATGATCCCTTGCTGACTTACC
GGTTCCCACCAAAGTTCACCCTGAAGGCTGGGCAGGTGGTGACGATCTGGGCTGCAGGAGCTGGGGCCAC
CCACAGCCCCCCTACCGACCTGGTGTGGAAGGCACAGAACACCTGGGGCTGCGGGAACAGCCTGCGTACG
GCTCTCATCAACTCCACTGGGGAAGAAGTGGCCATGCGCAAGCTGGTGCGCTCAGTGACTGTGGTTGAGG
ACGACGAGGATGAGGATGGAGATGACCTGCTCCATCACCACCACGGCTCCCACTGCAGCAGCTCGGGGGA
CCCCGCTGAGTACAACCTGCGCTCGCGCACCGTGCTGTGCGGGACCTGCGGGCAGCCTGCCGACAAGGCA
TCTGCCAGCGGCTCAGGAGCCCAGGTGGGCGGACCCATCTCCTCTGGCTCTTCTGCCTCCAGTGTCACGG
TCACTCGCAGCTACCGCAGTGTGGGGGGCAGTGGGGGTGGCAGCTTCTAGGACAATCTGGTCACCCGCTC
CTACTAACTGGGCAAAAGGGC
